>Addgene plasmid #207269 | pHCMV_DUVV_G | addgene full sequence | sequence record 406237 | Addgene NGS Result
GCGGCCGCTCTAGAGAGCTTGGCCCATTGCATACGTTGTATCCATATCATAATATGTACATTTATATTGG
CTCATGTCCAACATTACCGCCATGTTGACATTGATTATTGACTAGTTATTAATAGTAATCAATTACGGGG
TCATTAGTTCATAGCCCATATATGGAGTTCCGCGTTACATAACTTACGGTAAATGGCCCGCCTGGCTGAC
CGCCCAACGACCCCCGCCCATTGACGTCAATAATGACGTATGTTCCCATAGTAACGCCAATAGGGACTTT
CCATTGACGTCAATGGGTGGAGTATTTACGGTAAACTGCCCACTTGGCAGTACATCAAGTGTATCATATG
CCAAGTACGCCCCCTATTGACGTCAATGACGGTAAATGGCCCGCCTGGCATTATGCCCAGTACATGACCT
TATGGGACTTTCCTACTTGGCAGTACATCTACGTATTAGTCATCGCTATTACCATGGTGATGCGGTTTTG
GCAGTACATCAATGGGCGTGGATAGCGGTTTGACTCACGGGGATTTCCAAGTCTCCACCCCATTGACGTC
AATGGGAGTTTGTTTTGGCACCAAAATCAACGGGACTTTCCAAAATGTCGTAACAACTCCGCCCCATTGA
CGCAAATGGGCGGTAGGCGTGTACGGTGGGAGGTCTATATAAGCAGAGCTCGTTTAGTGAACCGTCAGAT
CGCCTGGACACGCCATCCACGCTGTTTTGACCTCCATAGATGACACCGGGACCGATCCAGCCTCCGGTCG
ACCGATCCTGAGAACTTCAGGGTGAGTTTGGGGACCCTTGATTGTTCTTTCTTTTTCGCTATTGTAAAAT
TCATGTTATATGGAGGGGGCAAAGTTTTCAGGGTGTTGTTTAGAATGGGAAGATGTCCCTTGTATCACCA
TGGACCCTCATGATAATTTTGTTTCTTTCACTTTCTACTCTGTTGACAACCATTGTCTCCTCTTATTTTC
TTTTCATTTTCTGTAACTTTTTCGTTAAACTTTAGCTTGCATTTGTAACGAATTTTTAAATTCACTTTTG
TTTATTTGTCAGATTGTAAGTACTTTCTCTAATCACTTTTTTTTCAAGGCAATCAGGGTATATTATATTG
TACTTCAGCACAGTTTTAGAGAACAATTGTTATAATTAAATGATAAGGTAGAATATTTCTGCATATAAAT
TCTGGCTGGCGTGGAAATATTCTTATTGGTAGAAACAACTACACCCTGGTCATCATCCTGCCTTTCTCTT
TATGGTTACAATGATATACACTGTTTGAGATGAGGATAAAATACTCTGAGTCCAAACCGGGCCCCTCTGC
TAACCATGTTCATGCCTTCTTCTCTTTCCTACAGCTCCTGGGCAACGTGCTGGTTGTTGTGCTGTCTCAT
CATTTTGGCAAAGAATTCGCCACCATGCCTCTGAATGCCGTGATCTTTACACTGCTGCTGAGATGCTCCA
TCTGTCTGGGCAAGTTCCCCATCTACACCATCCCCGATAAACTGGGCCCTTGGAGCCCCATCGACATTCA
CCATCTGAGCTGCCCCAATAATCTCGTGGTCGAGGATGAAGGCTGTACCACCCTCACACCCTTTTCCTAC
ATGGAGCTCAAGGTGGGCTACATCACCTCCATTAAGGTGTCCGGCTTCACATGTACCGGCGTGGTGACCG
AGGCCGAAACCTACACCAACTTTGTCGGCTACGTGACCACAACCTTTAGAAGGAGGCACTTCAGACCTAG
CGTCAACAGCTGTAGGGACGCCTACAATTGGAAGATCGCCGGCGATCCTAGATATGAAGAATCTCTGCAC
AATCCCTACCCCGACAGCCACTGGCTGAGAACCGTCAAAACCACCAAGGAGTCTCTGCTGATCATCAGCC
CCAGCGTGGCCGATATGGACGCCTATGATAAGAAGCTGTACTCCAAGATGTTCCCCAACGGAAGGTGCAG
CGAAATTAGCCCCGGCTCCCCCTTCTGTCCCACCAACCACGAGTACACAATCTGGATGCCCGAGAGCAGC
AACCCCGGCATTAGCTGCGACATCTTCACAAGATCCATGGGCAAGAAGGCCACCAAAGACGGCCAGCTGT
GTGGATTCGTGGACGAGAGAGGACTGTATAAATCTCTGAAGGGCGCTTGTAGACTGAGACTCTGCGGCAT
CTCCGGACTGAGACTGATGGATGGAAGCTGGGTGTCCCTCCCCCAAGTGAACAACAGCGAATGGTGCTCC
CCCGACCAACTCGTCAACATCCATGACTTCCATTCCGACGAGATCGAGCATCTCGTGGCCGACGAGCTGG
TGAAGAAGAGAGAGGACTGTCTGGATGCCCTCGAGACCATCATCTTCACCAAGAGCATCAGCTTTAGAAG
GCTGAGCAGACTGAGAAAACTGGTCCCCGGCTTCGGCAAGGCTTATACCATCATTAATAGGACCCTCATG
GAGGCCGAGGCCCATTACAAGAGCGTGAGAGAGTGGAAGGAGATCATCCCCTCCAAGGGCTGTCTCAAGG
CCGGCGGAAGGTGCTACCCCCACCATAACGGCATCTTCTTCAACGGCATCATCCTCGGACCCGGAGGCGA
GATCCTCATCCCCGAGATGCAGTCCGCTCTGCTGCAGCAGCACATCGAACTGCTGGAAAGCTCCGTCGTG
CCTCTGAAGCATCCCCTCGCCGACCCTAGCACCGTGTTCAAGAATGACGACGAGGCCGAGTCCTTTGTGG
ATGTCCACCTCCCCGACACCAACCAAAAAATCAGCGGCATTGACCTCGGACTGCCCGAGTGGAAGAGGTA
CTTTCTCATCGGAGTGAGCGCCGTCGCTCTGCTCGCTCTGTCCATCATCATTGCTGTCTGCTGCAAGAGG
TTTAGAAAGAGAAGAAAGAGCAAGCCTTCCCCCGTGGAGCTGACAAGAAAGGTCTCCGTGATCTCCAAGG
GCAATGGCCCCGTGCCCAGCTGGGAGAGCTATAAAGAGGGCACCACCGGAGATGTGAGAAACACAACCCC
TTCCACAAGAGAGTGATGTCTTCCTGGAGCTCCAGTCATTGACTATAACGTCTCAGATCTTTTTCCCTCT
GCCAAAAATTATGGGGACATCATGAAGCCCCTTGAGCATCTGACTTCTGGCTAATAAAGGAAATTTATTT
TCATTGCAATAGTGTGTTGGAATTTTTTGTGTCTCTCACTCGGAAGGACATATGGGAGGGCAAATCATTT
AAAACATCAGAATGAGTATTTGGTTTAGAGTTTGGCAACATATGCCCATATGCTGGCTGCCATGAACAAA
GGTTGGCTATAAAGAGGTCATCAGTATATGAAACAGCCCCCTGCTGTCCATTCCTTATTCCATAGAAAAG
CCTTGACTTGAGGTTAGATTTTTTTTATATTTTGTTTTGTGTTATTTTTTTCTTTAACATCCCTAAAATT
TTCCTTACATGTTTTACTAGCCAGATTTTTCCTCCTCTCCTGACTACTCCCAGTCATAGCTGTCCCTCTT
CTCTTATGGAGATCCCTCGACGGATCGGCCGCAATTCGTAATCATGTCATAGCTGTTTCCTGTGTGAAAT
TGTTATCCGCTCACAATTCCACACAACATACGAGCCGGAAGCATAAAGTGTAAAGCCTGGGGTGCCTAAT
GAGTGAGCTAACTCACATTAATTGCGTTGCGCTCACTGCCCGCTTTCCAGTCGGGAAACCTGTCGTGCCA
GCTGCATTAATGAATCGGCCAACGCGCGGGGAGAGGCGGTTTGCGTATTGGGCGCTCTTCCGCTTCCTCG
CTCACTGACTCGCTGCGCTCGGTCGTTCGGCTGCGGCGAGCGGTATCAGCTCACTCAAAGGCGGTAATAC
GGTTATCCACAGAATCAGGGGATAACGCAGGAAAGAACATGTGAGCAAAAGGCCAGCAAAAGGCCAGGAA
CCGTAAAAAGGCCGCGTTGCTGGCGTTTTTCCATAGGCTCCGCCCCCCTGACGAGCATCACAAAAATCGA
CGCTCAAGTCAGAGGTGGCGAAACCCGACAGGACTATAAAGATACCAGGCGTTTCCCCCTGGAAGCTCCC
TCGTGCGCTCTCCTGTTCCGACCCTGCCGCTTACCGGATACCTGTCCGCCTTTCTCCCTTCGGGAAGCGT
GGCGCTTTCTCATAGCTCACGCTGTAGGTATCTCAGTTCGGTGTAGGTCGTTCGCTCCAAGCTGGGCTGT
GTGCACGAACCCCCCGTTCAGCCCGACCGCTGCGCCTTATCCGGTAACTATCGTCTTGAGTCCAACCCGG
TAAGACACGACTTATCGCCACTGGCAGCAGCCACTGGTAACAGGATTAGCAGAGCGAGGTATGTAGGCGG
TGCTACAGAGTTCTTGAAGTGGTGGCCTAACTACGGCTACACTAGAAGAACAGTATTTGGTATCTGCGCT
CTGCTGAAGCCAGTTACCTTCGGAAAAAGAGTTGGTAGCTCTTGATCCGGCAAACAAACCACCGCTGGTA
GCGGTGGTTTTTTTGTTTGCAAGCAGCAGATTACGCGCAGAAAAAAAGGATCTCAAGAAGATCCTTTGAT
CTTTTCTACGGGGTCTGACGCTCAGTGGAACGAAAACTCACGTTAAGGGATTTTGGTCATGAGATTATCA
AAAAGGATCTTCACCTAGATCCTTTTAAATTAAAAATGAAGTTTTAAATCAATCTAAAGTATATATGAGT
AAACTTGGTCTGACAGTTACCAATGCTTAATCAGTGAGGCACCTATCTCAGCGATCTGTCTATTTCGTTC
ATCCATAGTTGCCTGACTCCCCGTCGTGTAGATAACTACGATACGGGAGGGCTTACCATCTGGCCCCAGT
GCTGCAATGATACCGCGAGACCCACGCTCACCGGCACCAGATTTATCAGCAATAAACCAGCCAGCCGGAA
GGGCCGAGCGCAGAAGTGGTCCTGCAACTTTATCCGCCTCCATCCAGTCTATTAATTGTTGCCGGGAAGC
TAGAGTAAGTAGTTCGCCAGTTAATAGTTTGCGCAACGTTGTTGCCATTGCTACAGGCATCGTGGTGTCA
CGCTCGTCGTTTGGTATGGCTTCATTCAGCTCCGGTTCCCAACGATCAAGGCGAGTTACATGATCCCCCA
TGTTGTGCAAAAAAGCGGTTAGCTCCTTCGGTCCTCCGATCGTTGTCAGAAGTAAGTTGGCCGCAGTGTT
ATCACTCATGGTTATGGCAGCACTGCATAATTCTCTTACTGTCATGCCATCCGTAAGATGCTTTTCTGTG
ACTGGTGAGTACTCAACCAAGTCATTCTGAGAATAGTGTATGCGGCGACCGAGTTGCTCTTGCCCGGCGT
CAATACGGGATAATACCGCGCCACATAGCAGAACTTTAAAAGTGCTCATCATTGGAAAACGTTCTTCGGG
GCGAAAACTCTCAAGGATCTTACCGCTGTTGAGATCCAGTTCGATGTAACCCACTCGTGCACCCAACTGA
TCTTCAGCATCTTTTACTTTCACCAGCGTTTCTGGGTGAGCAAAAACAGGAAGGCAAAATGCCGCAAAAA
AGGGAATAAGGGCGACACGGAAATGTTGAATACTCATACTCTTCCTTTTTCAATATTATTGAAGCATTTA
TCAGGGTTATTGTCTCATGAGCGGATACATATTTGAATGTATTTAGAAAAATAAACAAATAGGGGTTCCG
CGCACATTTCCCCGAAAAGTGCCACCTAAATTGTAAGCGTTAATATTTTGTTAAAATTCGCGTTAAATTT
TTGTTAAATCAGCTCATTTTTTAACCAATAGGCCGAAATCGGCAAAATCCCTTATAAATCAAAAGAATAG
ACCGAGATAGGGT
[37 nt withheld, positions 5824-5860]
AAAGAACGTGGACTCCAACGTCAAAGG
[49 nt withheld, positions 5888-5936]
T
[91 nt withheld, positions 5938-6028]
G
[124 nt withheld, positions 6030-6153]
CCCATTCGCCATTCAGGCTGCGCAACTGTTGGGAAGGGCGATCGGTGCGGGCCTCTTCGCTATTACGCCA
GCTGGCGAAAGGGGGATGTGCTGCAAGGCGATTAAGTTGGGTAACGCCAGGGTTTTCCCAGTCACGACGT
TGTAAAACGACGGCCAGTGAGCGCGCGTAATACGACTCACTATAGGGCGAATTGGAGCTCCACCGCGGTG
Features (pLannotate 1.2.2; 16 found; start..end, strand, type, name):
     97..476     +  enhancer       CMV enhancer: human cytomegalovirus immediate early enhancer
    477..680     +  promoter       CMV promoter: human cytomegalovirus (CMV) immediate early promoter
    792..1364    +  intron         β-globin intron: intron from rabbit β-globin gene
   1425..2993    +  CDS            G: GLYCO_ARAV - Experimental evidence at protein level: Swiss-Prot protein existence level 1. Attaches the virus to host cellular receptor, inducing endocytosis of the virion. In the endosome, the acidic pH induces conformational changes in the glycoprotein trimer, which trigger fusion between virus and cell membrane. There is convincing in vitro evidence that the muscular form of the nicotinic acetylcholine receptor (nAChR), the neuronal cell adhesion molecule (NCAM), and the p75 neurotrophin receptor (p75NTR) bind glycoprotein and thereby facilitate rabies virus entry into cells (By similarity)
   3133..3188    +  polyA_signal   β-globin poly(A) signal: rabbit β-globin polyadenylation signal (Gil and Proudfoot, 1987)
   3570..3586    -  protein_bind   lac operator: The lac repressor binds to the lac operator to inhibit transcription in E. coli. This inhibition can be relieved by adding lactose or isopropyl-β-D-thiogalactopyranoside (IPTG). lac repressor encoded by lacI
   3594..3624    -  promoter       lac promoter: promoter for the E. coli lac operon
   3639..3660    -  protein_bind   CAP binding site: CAP binding activates transcription in the presence of cAMP. E. coli catabolite activator protein
   3673..3765    -  CDS            lacI (fragment): lac repressor; lacI; The lac repressor binds to the lac operator to inhibit transcription in E. coli. This inhibition can be relieved by adding lactose or isopropyl-β-D-thiogalactopyranoside (IPTG).
   3948..4536    -  rep_origin     ori: high-copy-number ColE1/pMB1/pBR322/pUC origin of replication
   4707..5567    -  CDS            AmpR: β-lactamase; bla; confers resistance to ampicillin, carbenicillin, and related antibiotics
   5568..5672    -  promoter       AmpR promoter: bla
   5725..6153    -  rep_origin     f1 ori (sequence partly withheld): f1 bacteriophage origin of replication; arrow indicates direction of (+) strand synthesis
   6158..6313    -  CDS            lacZα (fragment): LacZα fragment of β-galactosidase; lacZ fragment
   6321..6339    +  promoter       T7 promoter: promoter for bacteriophage T7 RNA polymerase
   6348..14      +  misc_feature   MCS (fragment) (across the origin): pBluescript multiple cloning site
