[The description below was written by a language model from this plasmid's Addgene catalogue record and pLannotate feature annotations shown in this document.]
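Description:
pHCMV_DUVV_G is a mammalian expression plasmid built on the pHCMV backbone that drives production of the envelope glycoprotein (G) of Duvenhage virus, a lyssavirus related to rabies virus. The insert of about 1.6 kb was made by synthesis, is codon-optimized for mammalian cells, and was cloned between EcoRI and BglII sites that both remain intact. In the roughly 6.4 kb sequenced plasmid, the human cytomegalovirus immediate early enhancer and promoter are followed by a rabbit β-globin intron, then the G coding sequence, then a rabbit β-globin polyadenylation signal. The intron provides a spliced leader, which generally improves mRNA processing and expression. The automated annotation labels the open reading frame by similarity to the glycoprotein of another lyssavirus, which reflects homology within the family rather than a different insert. No epitope tag, reporter or mammalian selection marker is annotated, so the plasmid appears suited to transient transfection.

In bacteria the plasmid is maintained at high copy from a ColE1/pUC-type origin and selected with ampicillin through the β-lactamase gene. The rest of the backbone carries pBluescript-type remnants: an f1 phage origin, lacZα and lacI fragments, the lac promoter and operator, a T7 promoter and part of a multiple cloning site. None of these contribute to mammalian expression.

Lyssavirus G proteins bind host cell receptors and mediate low-pH-triggered membrane fusion in the endosome. The associated publication concerns modular envelope design for cell type-specific delivery. This suggests the plasmid supplies the Duvenhage virus glycoprotein as an envelope component for pseudotyping viral or virus-like particles, although the record's stated purpose is simply mammalian expression of the G protein.
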