Addgene plasmid #207269: pHCMV_DUVV_G
Purpose: Mammalian expression of Duvenhage virus G protein
Depositing lab: Feng Zhang. Publication: Cell type-specific delivery by modular envelope design. Strebinger D, Frangieh CJ, Friedrich MJ, Faure G, Macrae RK, Zhang F. Nat Commun. 2023 Aug 23;14(1):5141. doi: 10.1038/s41467-023-40788-8. PubMed 37612276.
Backbone
  Vector backbone: pHCMV
  Backbone manufacturer: Clontech
  Backbone size w/o insert (bp): 4764
  Vector type: Mammalian Expression
Growth in bacteria
  Bacterial resistance: Ampicillin, 100 μg/mL
  Growth temperature: 37°C
  Growth strain: NEB Stable
  Copy number: High Copy
Gene/Insert
  Gene/Insert name: DUVV_G
  Species: Duvenhage virus
  Insert size (bp): 1599
  Mutation: mammalian codon optimization
  Promoter: CMV promoter
  Cloning method: Restriction Enzyme; 5′ cloning site EcoRI (not destroyed); 3′ cloning site BglII (not destroyed)
Resource information
  A portion of this plasmid was derived from a plasmid made by: synthesis
Terms and licenses: Academic/Nonprofit Terms; Industry Terms: Not Available to Industry
How to cite: pHCMV_DUVV_G was a gift from Feng Zhang (Addgene plasmid # 207269 ; http://n2t.net/addgene:207269 ; RRID:Addgene_207269)
